>Addgene plasmid #193270 | CABE-T3.155 | addgene full sequence | sequence record 379827 | Addgene NGS Result
AAGCTACAACAAGGCAAGGCTTGACCGACAATTGCATGAAGAATCTGCTTAGGGTTAGGCGTTTTGCGCT
GCTTCGCGATGTACGGGCCAGATATACGCGTTGACATTGATTATTGACTAGTTATTAATAGTAATCAATT
ACGGGGTCATTAGTTCATAGCCCATATATGGAGTTCCGCGTTACATAACTTACGGTAAATGGCCCGCCTG
GCTGACCGCCCAACGACCCCCGCCCATTGACGTCAATAATGACGTATGTTCCCATAGTAACGCCAATAGG
GACTTTCCATTGACGTCAATGGGTGGAGTATTTACGGTAAACTGCCCACTTGGCAGTACATCAAGTGTAT
CATATGCCAAGTACGCCCCCTATTGACGTCAATGACGGTAAATGGCCCGCCTGGCATTATGCCCAGTACA
TGACCTTATGGGACTTTCCTACTTGGCAGTACATCTACGTATTAGTCATCGCTATTACCATGGTGATGCG
GTTTTGGCAGTACATCAATGGGCGTGGATAGCGGTTTGACTCACGGGGATTTCCAAGTCTCCACCCCATT
GACGTCAATGGGAGTTTGTTTTGGCACCAAAATCAACGGGACTTTCCAAAATGTCGTAACAACTCCGCCC
CATTGACGCAAATGGGCGGTAGGCGTGTACGGTGGGAGGTCTATATAAGCAGAGCTGGTTTAGTGAACCG
TCAGATCCGCTAGAGATCCGCGGCCGCTAATACGACTCACTATAGGGAGAGCCGCCACCATGTCCGAAGT
CGAGTTTTCCCATGAGTACTGGATGAGACACGCATTGACTCTCGCAAAGAGGGCTCGAGATGAACGCAGC
GTGCCCGTGGGGGCAGTACTCGTGCTCAACAATCGCGTAATCGGCGAAGGTTGGAATAGGGCAATCGGAC
TCCACGACCCCACTGCACATGCGGAAATCATGGCCCTTCGACAGGGAGGGCTTGTGATGCAGAATTATCG
ACTTTATGATGCGACGCTGTACACCACGTTTGAACCTTGCGTAATGTGCGCGGGAGCTATGATTCACTCC
CGCATTGGACGAGTTGTATTCGGTGTTCGCAACGCCAAGACGGGTGCCGCAGGTTCACTGATGGACGTGC
TGCATCATCCAGGCATGAACCACCGGGTAGAAATCACAGAAGGCATATTGGCGGACGAATGTGCGGCGCT
GTTGTGTCGTTTTTTTCGCATGCCCAGGCGGGTCTTTAACGCCCAGAAAAAAGCACAATCCTCTACTGAC
TCTGGTGGTTCTTCTGGTGGTTCTAGCGGCAGCGAGACTCCCGGGACCTCAGAGTCCGCCACACCCGAAA
GTTCTGGTGGTTCTTCTGGTGGTTCTGACAAGAAGTACAGCATCGGCCTGGCCATCGGCACCAACTCTGT
GGGCTGGGCCGTGATCACCGACGAGTACAAGGTGCCCAGCAAGAAATTCAAGGTGCTGGGCAACACCGAC
CGGCACAGCATCAAGAAGAACCTGATCGGAGCCCTGCTGTTCGACAGCGGCGAAACAGCCGAGGCCACCC
GGCTGAAGAGAACCGCCAGAAGAAGATACACCAGACGGAAGAACCGGATCTGCTATCTGCAAGAGATCTT
CAGCAACGAGATGGCCAAGGTGGACGACAGCTTCTTCCACAGACTGGAAGAGTCCTTCCTGGTGGAAGAG
GATAAGAAGCACGAGCGGCACCCCATCTTCGGCAACATCGTGGACGAGGTGGCCTACCACGAGAAGTACC
CCACCATCTACCACCTGAGAAAGAAACTGGTGGACAGCACCGACAAGGCCGACCTGCGGCTGATCTATCT
GGCCCTGGCCCACATGATCAAGTTCCGGGGCCACTTCCTGATCGAGGGCGACCTGAACCCCGACAACAGC
GACGTGGACAAGCTGTTCATCCAGCTGGTGCAGACCTACAACCAGCTGTTCGAGGAAAACCCCATCAACG
CCAGCGGCGTGGACGCCAAGGCCATCCTGTCTGCCAGACTGAGCAAGAGCAGACGGCTGGAAAATCTGAT
CGCCCAGCTGCCCGGCGAGAAGAAGAATGGCCTGTTCGGAAACCTGATTGCCCTGAGCCTGGGCCTGACC
CCCAACTTCAAGAGCAACTTCGACCTGGCCGAGGATGCCAAACTGCAGCTGAGCAAGGACACCTACGACG
ACGACCTGGACAACCTGCTGGCCCAGATCGGCGACCAGTACGCCGACCTGTTTCTGGCCGCCAAGAACCT
GTCCGACGCCATCCTGCTGAGCGACATCCTGAGAGTGAACACCGAGATCACCAAGGCCCCCCTGAGCGCC
TCTATGATCAAGAGATACGACGAGCACCACCAGGACCTGACCCTGCTGAAAGCTCTCGTGCGGCAGCAGC
TGCCTGAGAAGTACAAAGAGATTTTCTTCGACCAGAGCAAGAACGGCTACGCCGGCTACATTGACGGCGG
AGCCAGCCAGGAAGAGTTCTACAAGTTCATCAAGCCCATCCTGGAAAAGATGGACGGCACCGAGGAACTG
CTCGTGAAGCTGAACAGAGAGGACCTGCTGCGGAAGCAGCGGACCTTCGACAACGGCAGCATCCCCCACC
AGATCCACCTGGGAGAGCTGCACGCCATTCTGCGGCGGCAGGAAGATTTTTACCCATTCCTGAAGGACAA
CCGGGAAAAGATCGAGAAGATCCTGACCTTCCGCATCCCCTACTACGTGGGCCCTCTGGCCAGGGGAAAC
AGCAGATTCGCCTGGATGACCAGAAAGAGCGAGGAAACCATCACCCCCTGGAACTTCGAGGAAGTGGTGG
ACAAGGGCGCTTCCGCCCAGAGCTTCATCGAGCGGATGACCAACTTCGATAAGAACCTGCCCAACGAGAA
GGTGCTGCCCAAGCACAGCCTGCTGTACGAGTACTTCACCGTGTATAACGAGCTGACCAAAGTGAAATAC
GTGACCGAGGGAATGAGAAAGCCCGCCTTCCTGAGCGGCGAGCAGAAAAAGGCCATCGTGGACCTGCTGT
TCAAGACCAACCGGAAAGTGACCGTGAAGCAGCTGAAAGAGGACTACTTCAAGAAAATCGAGTGCTTCGA
CTCCGTGGAAATCTCCGGCGTGGAAGATCGGTTCAACGCCTCCCTGGGCACATACCACGATCTGCTGAAA
ATTATCAAGGACAAGGACTTCCTGGACAATGAGGAAAACGAGGACATTCTGGAAGATATCGTGCTGACCC
TGACACTGTTTGAGGACAGAGAGATGATCGAGGAACGGCTGAAAACCTATGCCCACCTGTTCGACGACAA
AGTGATGAAGCAGCTGAAGCGGCGGAGATACACCGGCTGGGGCAGGCTGAGCCGGAAGCTGATCAACGGC
ATCCGGGACAAGCAGTCCGGCAAGACAATCCTGGATTTCCTGAAGTCCGACGGCTTCGCCAACAGAAACT
TCATGCAGCTGATCCACGACGACAGCCTGACCTTTAAAGAGGACATCCAGAAAGCCCAGGTGTCCGGCCA
GGGCGATAGCCTGCACGAGCACATTGCCAATCTGGCCGGCAGCCCCGCCATTAAGAAGGGCATCCTGCAG
ACAGTGAAGGTGGTGGACGAGCTCGTGAAAGTGATGGGCCGGCACAAGCCCGAGAACATCGTGATCGAAA
TGGCCAGAGAGAACCAGACCACCCAGAAGGGACAGAAGAACAGCCGCGAGAGAATGAAGCGGATCGAAGA
GGGCATCAAAGAGCTGGGCAGCCAGATCCTGAAAGAACACCCCGTGGAAAACACCCAGCTGCAGAACGAG
AAGCTGTACCTGTACTACCTGCAGAATGGGCGGGATATGTACGTGGACCAGGAACTGGACATCAACCGGC
TGTCCGACTACGATGTGGACCATATCGTGCCTCAGAGCTTTCTGAAGGACGACTCCATCGACAACAAGGT
GCTGACCAGAAGCGACAAGAACCGGGGCAAGAGCGACAACGTGCCCTCCGAAGAGGTCGTGAAGAAGATG
AAGAACTACTGGCGGCAGCTGCTGAACGCCAAGCTGATTACCCAGAGAAAGTTCGACAATCTGACCAAGG
CCGAGAGAGGCGGCCTGAGCGAACTGGATAAGGCCGGCTTCATCAAGAGACAGCTGGTGGAAACCCGGCA
GATCACAAAGCACGTGGCACAGATCCTGGACTCCCGGATGAACACTAAGTACGACGAGAATGACAAGCTG
ATCCGGGAAGTGAAAGTGATCACCCTGAAGTCCAAGCTGGTGTCCGATTTCCGGAAGGATTTCCAGTTTT
ACAAAGTGCGCGAGATCAACAACTACCACCACGCCCACGACGCCTACCTGAACGCCGTCGTGGGAACCGC
CCTGATCAAAAAGTACCCTAAGCTGGAAAGCGAGTTCGTGTACGGCGACTACAAGGTGTACGACGTGCGG
AAGATGATCGCCAAGAGCGAGCAGGAAATCGGCAAGGCTACCGCCAAGTACTTCTTCTACAGCAACATCA
TGAACTTTTTCAAGACCGAGATTACCCTGGCCAACGGCGAGATCCGGAAGCGGCCTCTGATCGAGACAAA
CGGCGAAACCGGGGAGATCGTGTGGGATAAGGGCCGGGATTTTGCCACCGTGCGGAAAGTGCTGAGCATG
CCCCAAGTGAATATCGTGAAAAAGACCGAGGTGCAGACAGGCGGCTTCAGCAAAGAGTCTATCCTGCCCA
AGAGGAACAGCGATAAGCTGATCGCCAGAAAGAAGGACTGGGACCCTAAGAAGTACGGCGGCTTCGACAG
CCCCACCGTGGCCTATTCTGTGCTGGTGGTGGCCAAAGTGGAAAAGGGCAAGTCCAAGAAACTGAAGAGT
GTGAAAGAGCTGCTGGGGATCACCATCATGGAAAGAAGCAGCTTCGAGAAGAATCCCATCGACTTTCTGG
AAGCCAAGGGCTACAAAGAAGTGAAAAAGGACCTGATCATCAAGCTGCCTAAGTACTCCCTGTTCGAGCT
GGAAAACGGCCGGAAGAGAATGCTGGCCTCTGCCGGCGAACTGCAGAAGGGAAACGAACTGGCCCTGCCC
TCCAAATATGTGAACTTCCTGTACCTGGCCAGCCACTATGAGAAGCTGAAGGGCTCCCCCGAGGATAATG
AGCAGAAACAGCTGTTTGTGGAACAGCACAAGCACTACCTGGACGAGATCATCGAGCAGATCAGCGAGTT
CTCCAAGAGAGTGATCCTGGCCGACGCTAATCTGGACAAAGTGCTGTCCGCCTACAACAAGCACCGGGAT
AAGCCCATCAGAGAGCAGGCCGAGAATATCATCCACCTGTTTACCCTGACCAATCTGGGAGCCCCTGCCG
CCTTCAAGTACTTTGACACCACCATCGACCGGAAGAGGTACACCAGCACCAAAGAGGTGCTGGACGCCAC
CCTGATCCACCAGAGCATCACCGGCCTGTACGAGACACGGATCGACCTGTCTCAGCTGGGAGGTGACTCT
GGTGGAAGCGGAGGATCTGGCGGCAGTACCAATCTGAGCGACATCATCGAGAAAGAGACAGGCAAGCAGC
TGGTCATCCAAGAGTCCATCCTGATGCTGCCTGAAGAGGTGGAAGAAGTGATCGGCAACAAGCCCGAGTC
CGACATCCTGGTGCACACCGCCTACGATGAGAGCACCGACGAGAACGTGATGCTGCTGACCTCTGACGCC
CCTGAGTACAAGCCTTGGGCTCTCGTGATCCAGGACAGCAACGGCGAGAACAAGATCAAGATGCTGAGCG
GCGGCTCTGGTGGCTCTGGCGGATCTACAAACCTGTCCGATATTATTGAGAAAGAAACCGGGAAACAGCT
CGTGATTCAAGAGTCTATTCTCATGCTCCCGGAAGAAGTCGAGGAAGTCATTGGAAACAAGCCTGAGAGC
GATATTCTGGTCCATACAGCCTACGACGAGTCTACCGATGAGAATGTCATGCTCCTCACCAGCGACGCTC
CCGAGTATAAGCCATGGGCACTTGTCATTCAGGACTCCAATGGGGAAAACAAAATCAAAATGCTCCCAAA
GAAAAAACGCAAGGTGGAGGGAGCTGATAAGCGCACCGCCGATGGTTCCGAGTTCGAAAGCCCCAAGAAG
AAGAGGAAAGTCTAACCGGTCATCATCACCATCACCATTGAGTTTAAACCCGCTGATCAGCCTCGACTGT
GCCTTCTAGTTGCCAGCCATCTGTTGTTTGCCCCTCCCCCGTGCCTTCCTTGACCCTGGAAGGTGCCACT
CCCACTGTCCTTTCCTAATAAAATGAGGAAATTGCATCGCATTGTCTGAGTAGGTGTCATTCTATTCTGG
GGGGTGGGGTGGGGCAGGACAGCAAGGGGGAGGATTGGGAAGACAATAGCAGGCATGCTGGGGATGCGGT
GGGCTCTATGGCTTCTGAGGCGGAAAGAACCAGCTGGGGCTCGATACCGTCGACCTCTAGCTAGAGCTTG
GCGTAATCATGGTCATAGCTGTTTCCTGTGTGAAATTGTTATCCGCTCACAATTCCACACAACATACGAG
CCGGAAGCATAAAGTGTAAAGCCTAGGGTGCCTAATGAGTGAGCTAACTCACATTAATTGCGTTGCGCTC
ACTGCCCGCTTTCCAGTCGGGAAACCTGTCGTGCCAGCTGCATTAATGAATCGGCCAACGCGCGGGGAGA
GGCGGTTTGCGTATTGGGCGCTCTTCCGCTTCCTCGCTCACTGACTCGCTGCGCTCGGTCGTTCGGCTGC
GGCGAGCGGTATCAGCTCACTCAAAGGCGGTAATACGGTTATCCACAGAATCAGGGGATAACGCAGGAAA
GAACATGTGAGCAAAAGGCCAGCAAAAGGCCAGGAACCGTAAAAAGGCCGCGTTGCTGGCGTTTTTCCAT
AGGCTCCGCCCCCCTGACGAGCATCACAAAAATCGACGCTCAAGTCAGAGGTGGCGAAACCCGACAGGAC
TATAAAGATACCAGGCGTTTCCCCCTGGAAGCTCCCTCGTGCGCTCTCCTGTTCCGACCCTGCCGCTTAC
CGGATACCTGTCCGCCTTTCTCCCTTCGGGAAGCGTGGCGCTTTCTCATAGCTCACGCTGTAGGTATCTC
AGTTCGGTGTAGGTCGTTCGCTCCAAGCTGGGCTGTGTGCACGAACCCCCCGTTCAGCCCGACCGCTGCG
CCTTATCCGGTAACTATCGTCTTGAGTCCAACCCGGTAAGACACGACTTATCGCCACTGGCAGCAGCCAC
TGGTAACAGGATTAGCAGAGCGAGGTATGTAGGCGGTGCTACAGAGTTCTTGAAGTGGTGGCCTAACTAC
GGCTACACTAGAAGAACAGTATTTGGTATCTGCGCTCTGCTGAAGCCAGTTACCTTCGGAAAAAGAGTTG
GTAGCTCTTGATCCGGCAAACAAACCACCGCTGGTAGCGGTGGTTTTTTTGTTTGCAAGCAGCAGATTAC
GCGCAGAAAAAAAGGATCTCAAGAAGATCCTTTGATCTTTTCTACGGGGTCTGACGCTCAGTGGAACGAA
AACTCACGTTAAGGGATTTTGGTCATGAGATTATCAAAAAGGATCTTCACCTAGATCCTTTTAAATTAAA
AATGAAGTTTTAAATCAATCTAAAGTATATATGAGTAAACTTGGTCTGACAGTTACCAATGCTTAATCAG
TGAGGCACCTATCTCAGCGATCTGTCTATTTCGTTCATCCATAGTTGCCTGACTCCCCGTCGTGTAGATA
ACTACGATACGGGAGGGCTTACCATCTGGCCCCAGTGCTGCAATGATACCGCGAGACCCACGCTCACCGG
CTCCAGATTTATCAGCAATAAACCAGCCAGCCGGAAGGGCCGAGCGCAGAAGTGGTCCTGCAACTTTATC
CGCCTCCATCCAGTCTATTAATTGTTGCCGGGAAGCTAGAGTAAGTAGTTCGCCAGTTAATAGTTTGCGC
AACGTTGTTGCCATTGCTACAGGCATCGTGGTGTCACGCTCGTCGTTTGGTATGGCTTCATTCAGCTCCG
GTTCCCAACGATCAAGGCGAGTTACATGATCCCCCATGTTGTGCAAAAAAGCGGTTAGCTCCTTCGGTCC
TCCGATCGTTGTCAGAAGTAAGTTGGCCGCAGTGTTATCACTCATGGTTATGGCAGCACTGCATAATTCT
CTTACTGTCATGCCATCCGTAAGATGCTTTTCTGTGACTGGTGAGTACTCAACCAAGTCATTCTGAGAAT
AGTGTATGCGGCGACCGAGTTGCTCTTGCCCGGCGTCAATACGGGATAATACCGCGCCACATAGCAGAAC
TTTAAAAGTGCTCATCATTGGAAAACGTTCTTCGGGGCGAAAACTCTCAAGGATCTTACCGCTGTTGAGA
TCCAGTTCGATGTAACCCACTCGTGCACCCAACTGATCTTCAGCATCTTTTACTTTCACCAGCGTTTCTG
GGTGAGCAAAAACAGGAAGGCAAAATGCCGCAAAAAAGGGAATAAGGGCGACACGGAAATGTTGAATACT
CATACTCTTCCTTTTTCAATATTATTGAAGCATTTATCAGGGTTATTGTCTCATGAGCGGATACATATTT
GAATGTATTTAGAAAAATAAACAAATAGGGGTTCCGCGCACATTTCCCCGAAAAGTGCCACCTGACGTCG
ACGGATCGGGAGATCGATCTCCCGATCCCCTAGGGTCGACTCTCAGTACAATCTGCTCTGATGCCGCATA
GTTAAGCCAGTATCTGCTCCCTGCTTGTGTGTTGGAGGTCGCTGAGTAGTGCGCGAGCAAAATTT
Features (pLannotate 1.2.2; 18 found; start..end, strand, type, name):
    103..482     +  enhancer       CMV enhancer: human cytomegalovirus immediate early enhancer
    483..686     +  promoter       CMV promoter: human cytomegalovirus (CMV) immediate early promoter
    728..746     +  promoter       T7 promoter: promoter for bacteriophage T7 RNA polymerase
    763..1260    +  CDS            TadA*(7.10): DNA adenosine deaminase evolved from the E. coli tRNA adenosine deaminase TadA (Gaudelli et al., 2017)
   1357..2958    +  CDS            dCas9(N): N-terminal portion of catalytically inactive Streptococcus pyogenes dCas9 carrying the D10A mutation (Zetsche et al., 2015)
   2959..5453    +  CDS            Cas9(C) (fragment): C-terminal portion of Streptococcus pyogenes Cas9 (Zetsche et al., 2015)
   5767..6015    +  CDS            UGI: UNGI_BPPB2 - Experimental evidence at protein level: Swiss-Prot protein existence level 1. This protein binds specifically and reversibly to the host uracil-DNA glycosylase, preventing removal of uracil residues from PBS2 DNA by the host uracil-excision repair system. From Bacillus phage PBS2 (Bacteriophage PBS2).
   6157..6381    +  polyA_signal   bGH poly(A) signal: bovine growth hormone polyadenylation signal
   6385..6406    +  promoter       SV40 promoter (fragment): SV40 enhancer and early promoter
   6411..6427    +  misc_feature   MCS (fragment): pBluescript multiple cloning site
   6476..6492    -  protein_bind   lac operator: The lac repressor binds to the lac operator to inhibit transcription in E. coli. This inhibition can be relieved by adding lactose or isopropyl-β-D-thiogalactopyranoside (IPTG). lac repressor encoded by lacI
   6500..6530    -  promoter       lac promoter: promoter for the E. coli lac operon
   6545..6566    -  protein_bind   CAP binding site: CAP binding activates transcription in the presence of cAMP. E. coli catabolite activator protein
   6579..6671    -  CDS            lacI (fragment): lac repressor; lacI; The lac repressor binds to the lac operator to inhibit transcription in E. coli. This inhibition can be relieved by adding lactose or isopropyl-β-D-thiogalactopyranoside (IPTG).
   6854..7442    -  rep_origin     ori: high-copy-number ColE1/pMB1/pBR322/pUC origin of replication
   7613..8473    -  CDS            AmpR: β-lactamase; bla; confers resistance to ampicillin, carbenicillin, and related antibiotics
   8474..8578    -  promoter       AmpR promoter: bla
   8649..8693    -  misc_feature   bom (fragment): basis of mobility region from pBR322
