[The description below was written by a language model from this plasmid's Addgene catalogue record and pLannotate feature annotations shown in this document.]
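Description:
CABE-T3.155 is a mammalian expression plasmid of about 8.7 kb, built on a CMV/pBR322-type backbone, that encodes a CRISPR base editor derived from an engineered TadA deaminase. It is maintained in E. coli through a high-copy ColE1/pMB1-family origin and selected with ampicillin via the β-lactamase gene and its native promoter. Short remnants of lac regulatory elements (lac promoter, operator, CAP site, a lacI fragment), a pBR322 bom fragment and small SV40 promoter and MCS fragments are backbone leftovers with no evident role in the payload. No mammalian selection marker is annotated, consistent with use by transient transfection.

The expression cassette is driven by the human CMV immediate-early enhancer and promoter and terminated by the bovine growth hormone polyadenylation signal. A T7 promoter lies just upstream of the coding region and could support in vitro transcription. The open reading frame begins with a TadA domain, which the annotation software matches to TadA*(7.10); the record notes that it carries additional TadA mutations, which it does not list. This is followed by Streptococcus pyogenes Cas9, annotated as two contiguous segments and carrying the D10A mutation. With only D10A recorded, this would be a nickase rather than a fully inactive enzyme. A uracil glycosylase inhibitor (UGI) from Bacillus phage PBS2 is annotated downstream; it blocks excision of uracil and so favours retention of C-to-T edits. Linkers and any nuclear localisation signals in the unannotated gaps are not described. According to the associated work, TadA variants were developed into improved cytosine base editors. The plasmid is used to express this editor in mammalian cells, and a guide RNA would have to be supplied separately, since none is annotated here.
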