Addgene plasmid #193270: CABE-T3.155
Purpose: Expression of CABE-T3.155 base editor in mammalian cells, CMV promoter
Depositing lab: Nicole Gaudelli. Publication: Improved cytosine base editors generated from TadA variants. Lam DK, Feliciano PR, Arif A, Bohnuud T, Fernandez TP, Gehrke JM, Grayson P, Lee KD, Ortega MA, Sawyer C, Schwaegerle ND, Peraro L, Young L, Lee SJ, Ciaramella G, Gaudelli NM. Nat Biotechnol. 2023 Jan 9. doi: 10.1038/s41587-022-01611-9. PubMed 36624149.
Backbone
  Vector backbone: CMV/pBR322
  Vector type: Mammalian Expression
Growth in bacteria
  Bacterial resistance: Ampicillin, 100 μg/mL
  Growth temperature: 37°C
  Growth strain: DH5alpha
  Copy number: High Copy
Gene/Insert
  Gene/Insert name: CABE-T3.155
  Species: Other
  Mutation: D10A (Cas9), TadA mutations within
  Promoter: CMV
  Cloning method: Ligation Independent Cloning
Terms and licenses: Academic/Nonprofit Terms; Industry Terms: Not Available to Industry
How to cite: CABE-T3.155 was a gift from Nicole Gaudelli (Addgene plasmid # 193270 ; http://n2t.net/addgene:193270 ; RRID:Addgene_193270)
